Addgene plasmid #56162: mCardinal-H2B-C-10
Purpose: Localization: Nucleus/Histones, Excitation: 604, Emission: 659
Depositing lab: Michael Davidson. Publication: Non-invasive intravital imaging of cellular differentiation with a bright red-excitable fluorescent protein. Chu J, Haynes RD, Corbel SY, Li P, Gonzalez-Gonzalez E, Burg JS, Ataie NJ, Lam AJ, Cranfill PJ, Baird MA, Davidson MW, Ng HL, Garcia KC, Contag CH, Shen K, Blau HM, Lin MZ. Nat Methods. 2014 Mar 16. doi: 10.1038/nmeth.2888. PubMed 24633408.
Backbone
  Vector backbone: mCardinal-C1
  Backbone size w/o insert (bp): 4750
  Vector type: Mammalian Expression
  Selectable markers: Neomycin (select with G418)
Growth in bacteria
  Bacterial resistance: Kanamycin, 50 μg/mL
  Growth temperature: 37°C
  Growth strain: DH5alpha
  Copy number: High Copy
Gene/Insert
  Gene/Insert name: H2B (alt names: Human Histone H2B; NM_021058.3)
  Species: H. sapiens (human)
  Mutation: D26G and V119I in H2B
  Entrez Gene: H2BC11 (a.k.a. H2B/r, H2BFR, H2BJ, HIST1H2BJ)
  Promoter: CMV
  Tag / fusion protein: mCardinal (N terminal on backbone)
  Cloning method: Unknown
  Sequencing primers: 5′ CMV-F; 3′ SV40pA-R
Terms and licenses: Academic/Nonprofit Terms; Industry Terms
Depositor comments: H. sapiens (human) Histone H2B. Excitation = 604; Emission = 659
How to cite: mCardinal-H2B-C-10 was a gift from Michael Davidson (Addgene plasmid # 56162 ; http://n2t.net/addgene:56162 ; RRID:Addgene_56162)
