[The description below was written by a language model from this plasmid's Addgene catalogue record.]
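Description:
mCardinal-H2B-C-10 is a mammalian expression plasmid built on the mCardinal-C1 backbone (about 4.75 kb without the insert), a C1-style fusion vector in which the fluorescent protein sits upstream of the cloning site. It is maintained in E. coli as a high-copy plasmid under kanamycin selection. It also carries a neomycin resistance marker, so transfected mammalian cells can be selected with G418. No feature table accompanies the record, so the origin of replication and the exact arrangement of the resistance cassette are not stated. An SV40 polyadenylation signal downstream of the insert is implied only by the listed 3′ sequencing primer.

The payload is human histone H2B (gene H2BC11, also known as HIST1H2BJ) expressed from the CMV promoter, with mCardinal fused to its N terminus. The "10" in the name probably refers to the length of the linker between the two proteins, but the record does not confirm this. The H2B coding sequence carries two substitutions relative to the reference, D26G and V119I; the record does not comment on any functional consequence. mCardinal is a far-red fluorescent protein that can be excited with red light, with an excitation peak recorded at 604 nm and emission at 659 nm.

Because H2B is a core nucleosome component, the fusion is incorporated into chromatin and labels the nucleus. The construct therefore serves as a far-red nuclear and histone localization marker for fluorescence imaging. Typical uses include visualizing nuclei or chromatin in live or fixed cells, and combining the signal with shorter-wavelength fluorophores in multicolour experiments.
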