>Addgene plasmid #56162 | mCardinal-H2B-C-10 | depositor partial sequence | sequence record 87061 | insert sequence
GATCCGCTAGCGCTACCGGTCGCCACCATGGTGAGCAAGGGCGAGGAGCTGATCAAGGAGAACATGCACA
TGAAGCTGTACATGGAAGGCACCGTGAACAACCACCACTTCAAGTGCACCACCGAAGGGGAGGGCAAGCC
CTACGAGGGCACCCAGACCCAGAGGATTAAGGTGGTGGAGGGAGGCCCCCTGCCGTTCGCATTCGACATC
CTGGCCACCTGCTTTATGTACGGGAGCAAGACCTTCATCAACCACACCCAGGGCATCCCCGATTTCTTTA
AGCAGTCCTTCCCTGAGGGCTTCACATGGGAGAGAGTCACCACATACGAAGACGGGGGCGTGCTTACCGT
TACCCAGGACACCAGCCTCCAGGACGGCTGCTTGATCTACAACGTCAAGCTCAGAGGGGTGAACTTCCCA
TCCAACGGCCCTGTGATGCAGAAGAAAACACTCGGCTGGGAGGCCACCACCGAGACCCTGTACCCCGCTG
ACGGCGGCCTGGAAGGCAGATGCGACATGGCCCTGAAGCTCGTGGGCGGGGGCCACCTGCACTGCAACCT
GAAGACCACATACAGATCCAAGAAACCCGCTAAGAACCTCAAGATGCCCGGCGTCTACTTTGTGGACCGC
AGACTGGAAAGAATCAAGGAGGCCGACAATGAGACCTACGTCGAGCAGCACGAGGTGGCTGTGGCCAGAT
ACTGCGACCTCCCTAGCAAACTGGGGCACAAACTTAATGGCATGGACGAGCTGTACAAGTCCGGACTCAG
ATCTGGAGGCTCCGGAGGCCCAGAGCCAGCGAAGTCTGCTCCCGCCCCGAAAAAGGGCTCCAAGAAGGCG
GTGACTAAGGCGCAGAAGAAAGGCGGCAAGAAGCGCAAGCGCAGCCGCAAGGAGAGCTATTCCATCTATG
TGTACAAGGTTCTGAAGCAGGTCCACCCTGACACCGGCATTTCGTCCAAGGCCATGGGCATCATGAATTC
GTTTGTGAACGACATTTTCGAGCGCATCGCAGGTGAGGCTTCCCGCCTGGCGCATTACAACAAGCGCTCG
ACCATCACCTCCAGGGAGATCCAGACGGCCGTGCGCCTGCTGCTGCCTGGGGAGTTGGCCAAGCACGCCG
TGTCCGAGGGTACTAAGGCCATCACCAAGTACACCAGCGCTAAGTAAGGATCCACCGGATCTAGATAACT
GATCATAATCAGCCATACCACATT
