>Addgene plasmid #56162 | mCardinal-H2B-C-10 | addgene partial sequence | sequence record 109452 | mCherry-F2 5'-tggcatggacgagctgtac-3'
CCAGCGAAGTCTGCTCCCGCCCCGAAAAAGGGCTCCAAGAAGGCGGTGACTAAGGCGCAGAAGAAAGGCG
GCAAGAAGCGCAAGCGCAGCCGCAAGGAGAGCTATTCCATCTATGTGTACAAGGTTCTGAAGCAGGTCCA
CCCTGACACCGGCATTTCGTCCAAGGCCATGGGCATCATGAATTCGTTTGTGAACGACATTTTCGAGCGC
ATCGCAGGTGAGGCTTCCCGCCTGGCGCATTACAACAAGCGCTCGACCATCACCTCCAGGGAGATCCAGA
CGGCCGTGCGCCTGCTGCTGCCTGGGGAGTTGGCCAAGCACGCCGTGTCCGAGGGTACTAAGGCCATCAC
CAAGTACACCAGCGCTAAGTAAGGATCCACCGGATCTAGATAACTGATCATAATCAGCCATACCACATTT
GTAGAGGTTTTACTTGCTTTAAAAAACCTCCCACACCTCCCCCTGAACCTGAAACATAAAATGAATGCAA
TTGTTGTTGTTAACTTGTTTATTGCAGCTTATAATGGTTACAAATAAAGCAATAGCATCACAAATTTCAC
AAATAAAGCATTTTTTTCACTGCATTCTAGTTGTGGTTTGTCCAAACTCATCAATGTATCTTAACGCGTA
AATTGTAAGCGTTAATATTTTGTTAAAATTCGCGTTAAATTTTTGTTAAATCAGCTCATTTTTTAACCAA
TAGGCCGAAATCGGCAAAATCCCTTATAAATCAAAAGAATAGACCGAGATAGGGTTGAGTGTTGTTCCAG
TTTGGAACAAGAGTCCA
